>Addgene plasmid #36123 | PcDNA-DEST53-CypB-Nucl N-term GFP | depositor partial sequence | sequence record 44781 | PcDNA-DEST53-CypB-Nucl N-term GFP sequence 738 bps
AGTCACCGTCAAGGTGTATTTTGACCTACGAATTGGAGATGAAGATGTAGGCCGGGTGATCTTTGGTCTC
TTCGGAAAGACTGTTCCAAAAACAGTGGATAATTTTGTGGCCTTAGCTACAGGAGAGAAAGGATTTGGCT
ACAAAAACAGCAAATTCCATCGTGTAATCAAGGACTTCATGATCCAGGGCGGAGACTTCACCAGGGGAGA
TGGCACAGGAGGAAAGAGCATCTACGGTGAGCGCTTCCCCGATGAGAACTTCAAACTGAAGCACTACGGG
CCTGGCTGGGTGAGCATGGCCAACGCAGGCAAAGACACCAACGGCTCCCAGTTCTTCATCACGACAGTCA
AGACAGCCTGGCTAGATGGCAAGCATGTGGTGTTTGGCAAAGTTCTAGAGGGCATGGAGGTGGTGCGGAA
GGTGGAGAGCACCAAGACAGACAGCCGGGATAAACCCCTGAAGGATGTGATCATCGCAGACTGCGGCAAG
ATCGAGGTGGAGAAGCCCTTTTCCATCGCCAAGGAGTAGAACCCAGCTTTCTTGTACAAAGTTGGCATTA
TAAGAAAGCATTGCTTATCAATTTGTTGCAACGAACAGGTCACTATCAGTCAAAATAAAATCATTATTTG
CCATCCAGCTGATATCCCCTATAGTGAGTCGTATTACATGGTCATAGCTGTTTCCTGGCAGCTCTGGCCC
GTGTCTCAAAATCTCTGATGTTACATTGCACAAGATAA
