>Addgene plasmid #36123 | PcDNA-DEST53-CypB-Nucl N-term GFP | depositor partial sequence | sequence record 44782 | PcDNA-DEST53-CypB-Nucl N-term GFP sequence 809 bps
TCAGGAGAGCGTTCACCGACAAACAACAGATAAAACGAAAGGCCCAGTCTTCCGACTGAGCCTTTCGTTT
TATTTGATGCCTGGCAGTTCCCTACTCTCGCGTTAACGCTAGCATGGATGTTTTCCCAGTCACGACGTTG
TAAAACGACGGCCAGTCTTAAGCTCGGGCCCCAAATAATGATTTTATTTTGACTGATAGTGACCTGTTCG
TTGCAACAAATTGATGAGCAATGCTTTTTTATAATGCCAACTTTGTACAAAAAAGCAGGCTTCACCATGG
ATGAGAAGAAGAAGGGGCCCAAAGTCACCGTCAAGGTGTATTTTGACCTACGAATTGGAGATGAAGATGT
AGGCCGGGTGATCTTTGGTCTCTTCGGAAAGACTGTTCCAAAAACAGTGGATAATTTTGTGGCCTTAGCT
ACAGGAGAGAAAGGATTTGGCTACAAAAACAGCAAATTCCATCGTGTAATCAAGGACTTCATGATCCAGG
GCGGAGACTTCACCAGGGGAGATGGCACAGGAGGAAAGAGCATCTACGGTGAGCGCTTCCCCGATGAGAA
CTTCAAACTGAAGCACTACGGGCCTGGCTGGGTGAGCATGGCCAACGCAGGCAAAGACACCAACGGCTCC
CAGTTCTTCATCACGACAGTCAAGACAGCCTGGCTAGATGGCAAGCATGTGGTGTTTGGCAAAGTTCTAG
AGGGCATGGAGGTGGTGCGGAAGGTGGAGAGCACCAAGACAGACAGCCGGGATAAACCCCTGAAGGATGT
GATCATCGCAGACTGCGGCAAGATCGAGGTGGAGAAGCC
