>Addgene plasmid #36123 | PcDNA-DEST53-CypB-Nucl N-term GFP | addgene partial sequence | sequence record 53888 | GFP-F 5'-GGTCCTTCTTGAGTTTGTAAC-3'
CAAAGCGGTTCCGGACCGGATCAAACAAGTTTGTACAAAAAAGCAGGCTTCACCATGGATGAGAAGAAGA
AGGGGCCCAAAGTCACCGTCAAGGTGTATTTTGACCTACGAATTGGAGATGAAGATGTAGGCCGGGTGAT
CTTTGGTCTCTTCGGAAAGACTGTTCCAAAAACAGTGGATAATTTTGTGGCCTTAGCTACAGGAGAGAAA
GGATTTGGCTACAAAAACAGCAAATTCCATCGTGTAATCAAGGACTTCATGATCCAGGGCGGAGACTTCA
CCAGGGGAGATGGCACAGGAGGAAAGAGCATCTACGGTGAGCGCTTCCCCGATGAGAACTTCAAACTGAA
GCACTACGGGCCTGGCTGGGTGAGCATGGCCAACGCAGGCAAAGACACCAACGGCTCCCAGTTCTTCATC
ACGACAGTCAAGACAGCCTGGCTAGATGGCAAGCATGTGGTGTTTGGCAAAGTTCTAGAGGGCATGGAGG
TGGTGCGGAAGGTGGAGAGCACCAAGACAGACAGCCGGGATAAACCCCTGAAGGATGTGATCATCGCAGA
CTGCGGCAAGATCGAGGTGGAGAAGCCCTTTTCCATCGCCAAGGAGTAGAACCCAGCTTTCTTGTACAAA
GTGGTGATAATTAATTAAGATAAACCCGCTGATCAGCCTCGACTGTGCCTTCTAGTTGCCAGCCATCTGT
TGTTTGCCCCTCCCCCGTGCCTTCCTTGACCCTGGAAGGTGCCACTCCCACTGTCCTTTCCTAATAAAAT
GAGGAAATTGCATCGCATTGTCTGAGTAGGTGTCATTCTATTCTGGGGGGTGGGGTGGGGCAGGACAGCA
AGGGGGAGGATTGGG
