[The description below was written by a language model from this plasmid's Addgene catalogue record.]
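Description:
PcDNA-DEST53-CypB-Nucl N-term GFP is a mammalian expression plasmid built on Invitrogen's pcDNA-DEST53 Gateway destination vector (backbone listed as 7767 bp without insert). It is maintained in E. coli as a high-copy plasmid under ampicillin selection, and it carries a neomycin resistance marker so that transfected mammalian cells can be selected with G418. No feature table accompanies the record, so the origins of replication and other backbone elements are not itemised. The listed sequencing primers (CMV forward and BGH reverse) are consistent with an expression cassette bounded by the CMV promoter and a BGH polyadenylation region.

The insert, introduced by Gateway recombination, is a fragment of human cyclophilin B (PPIB, peptidyl-prolyl cis-trans isomerase B) covering amino acids 33–216. It therefore lacks the first 32 residues of the protein. The "Nucl" in the plasmid name and the associated study of nuclear cyclophilin B suggest that this truncated form was intended to represent the nuclear pool of the protein, although the record does not explain the design explicitly. Expression is driven by the strong constitutive CMV promoter, and the backbone supplies a GFP coding sequence upstream of the recombination site, so the product is a fusion with GFP at the N terminus of CypB. Repository sequencing found an A212S substitution relative to the GenBank reference protein, which users should bear in mind when interpreting results.

The construct is suited to transient or G418-selected stable expression of fluorescently tagged CypB in mammalian cells. A typical use would be live-cell or fixed-cell imaging of its localisation and dynamics, in line with the linked work on the spatiotemporal behaviour of nuclear cyclophilin B and its proposed role in RNA transcription.
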