Addgene plasmid #36123: PcDNA-DEST53-CypB-Nucl N-term GFP
Depositing lab: Patrick Van Oostveldt. Publication: Spatiotemporal behavior of nuclear cyclophilin B indicates a role in RNA transcription. Dieriks B, Van Oostveldt P. Int J Mol Med. 2012 Mar 13. doi: 10.3892/ijmm.2012.937. PubMed 22426501.
Backbone
  Vector backbone: pcDNA-DEST53
  Backbone manufacturer: Invitrogen
  Backbone size w/o insert (bp): 7767
  Vector type: Mammalian Expression
  Selectable markers: Neomycin (select with G418)
Growth in bacteria
  Bacterial resistance: Ampicillin, 100 μg/mL
  Growth temperature: 37°C
  Growth strain: DH5alpha
  Copy number: High Copy
Gene/Insert
  Gene/Insert name: cyclophilin B (alt name: Peptidyl-prolyl cis-trans isomerase B)
  Species: H. sapiens (human); contains CypB AA 33-216
  Mutation: A212S
  Entrez Gene: PPIB (a.k.a. CYP-S1, CYPB, HEL-S-39, OI9, SCYLP)
  Promoter: CMV
  Tag / fusion protein: GFP (N terminal on backbone)
  Cloning method: Gateway Cloning
  Sequencing primers: 5′ CMV-F; 3′ BGH-rev
Terms and licenses: Academic/Nonprofit Terms; Industry Terms: Not Available to Industry
Depositor comments: Please note that Addgene's sequencing results identified a A212S mutation when compared to GenBank reference NP_000933.1
How to cite: PcDNA-DEST53-CypB-Nucl N-term GFP was a gift from Patrick Van Oostveldt (Addgene plasmid # 36123 ; http://n2t.net/addgene:36123 ; RRID:Addgene_36123)
